Addgene plasmid #131001: pAAV-hSyn-mScarlet
Purpose: AAV vector to drive the expression of mScarlet under the control of human Synapsin promoter
Depositing lab: Karl Deisseroth. Publication: Cortical layer-specific critical dynamics triggering perception. Marshel JH, Kim YS, Machado TA, Quirin S, Benson B, Kadmon J, Raja C, Chibukhchyan A, Ramakrishnan C, Inoue M, Shane JC, McKnight DJ, Yoshizawa S, Kato HE, Ganguli S, Deisseroth K. Science. 2019 Aug 9;365(6453). pii: science.aaw5202. doi: 10.1126/science.aaw5202. Epub 2019 Jul 18. PubMed 31320556.
Backbone
  Vector backbone: pAAV-MCS
  Backbone manufacturer: Stratagene
  Vector type: AAV
Growth in bacteria
  Bacterial resistance: Ampicillin, 100 μg/mL
  Growth temperature: 37°C
  Growth strain: NEB Stable
  Copy number: High Copy
Gene/Insert
  Gene/Insert name: mScarlet
  Species: Synthetic
  Promoter: hSyn
  Cloning method: Restriction Enzyme; 5′ cloning site BamHI (not destroyed); 3′ cloning site EcoRI (not destroyed)
  Sequencing primers: 5′ ccacgcgaggcgcgagatag; 3′ GAATACCAGTCAATCTTTCAC
Terms and licenses: Academic/Nonprofit Terms; Industry Terms: Not Available to Industry
How to cite: pAAV-hSyn-mScarlet was a gift from Karl Deisseroth (Addgene plasmid # 131001 ; http://n2t.net/addgene:131001 ; RRID:Addgene_131001) For viral preps, please replace (Addgene plasmid # 131001) in the above sentence with: (Addgene viral prep # 131001-AAV1) or (Addgene viral prep # 131001-AAV8)
