[The description below was written by a language model from this plasmid's Addgene catalogue record and the feature table of its GenBank file.]
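Description:
pAAV-hSyn-mScarlet is a 5.2 kb circular AAV transfer plasmid built on the pAAV-MCS backbone, designed to produce recombinant adeno-associated virus that expresses a red fluorescent protein in neurons. In bacteria it is maintained as a high-copy plasmid through a ColE1/pUC-type origin and selected with ampicillin via the beta-lactamase gene and its own promoter. An f1 phage origin is also present in the backbone. The record lists a recombination-tolerant strain for propagation, which is a common choice for plasmids carrying the repeat-rich AAV terminal repeats.

The expression cassette lies between two AAV2 inverted terminal repeats, which are the cis elements needed for replication and packaging of the intervening DNA into AAV capsids when rep, cap and helper functions are supplied in trans. Within the ITRs, the human synapsin I promoter confers neuron-specific transcription of mScarlet, a bright monomeric red fluorescent protein of synthetic origin. The coding sequence is preceded by a Kozak consensus for efficient translation initiation and was cloned between retained BamHI and EcoRI sites. Downstream, a WPRE enhances transcript stability and expression, and the human growth hormone polyadenylation signal terminates the message. A short annotated Factor Xa site on the reverse strand inside the WPRE is most likely an incidental sequence match rather than a functional element.

The construct carries no opsin, recombinase-dependent switch or fusion tag, so expression is constitutive in transduced neurons. It was deposited in connection with optogenetics work on cortical circuits. It is suited to labelling neurons or serving as a fluorophore-only control, though the record states only mScarlet expression as its purpose.
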