LOCUS       Exported 5236 bp ds-DNA circular SYN 12-MAY-2021
DEFINITION  Optogenetics.
ACCESSION   .
VERSION     .
KEYWORDS    pAAV-hSyn-mScarlet
SOURCE      synthetic DNA construct
  ORGANISM  synthetic DNA construct
REFERENCE   1 (bases 1 to 5236)
  AUTHORS   Marshel JH, Kim YS, Machado TA, Quirin S, Benson B, Kadmon J, Raja
            C, Chibukhchyan A, Ramakrishnan C, Inoue M, Shane JC, McKnight DJ,
            Yoshizawa S, Kato HE, Ganguli S, Deisseroth K
  TITLE     Cortical layer-specific critical dynamics triggering perception.
  JOURNAL   Science. 2019 Aug 9;365(6453). pii: science.aaw5202. doi:
            10.1126/science.aaw5202. Epub 2019 Jul 18.
  PUBMED    31320556
REFERENCE   2 (bases 1 to 5236)
  AUTHORS   .
  TITLE     Direct Submission
  JOURNAL   Exported May 12, 2021 from SnapGene Server 1.1.58
            http://www.snapgene.com
FEATURES             Location/Qualifiers
     source          1..5236
                     /organism="synthetic DNA construct"
                     /mol_type="other DNA"
     repeat_region   1..130
                     /label=AAV2 ITR (alternate)
                     /note="Functional equivalent of wild-type AAV2 ITR"
     promoter        175..622
                     /label=hSyn promoter
                     /note="human synapsin I promoter; confers neuron-specific
                     expression (Kugler et al., 2003)"
     regulatory      636..645
                     /regulatory_class="other"
                     /note="vertebrate consensus sequence for strong initiation
                     of translation (Kozak, 1987)"
     CDS             642..1337
                     /codon_start=1
                     /product="bright monomeric red fluorescent protein evolved
                     from a synthetic template (Bindels et al., 2016)"
                     /label=mScarlet
                     /translation="MVSKGEAVIKEFMRFKVHMEGSMNGHEFEIEGEGEGRPYEGTQTA
                     KLKVTKGGPLPFSWDILSPQFMYGSRAFTKHPADIPDYYKQSFPEGFKWERVMNFEDGG
                     AVTVTQDTSLEDGTLIYKVKLRGTNFPPDGPVMQKKTMGWEASTERLYPEDGVLKGDIK
                     MALRLKDGGRYLADFKTTYKAKKPVQMPGAYNVDRKLDITSHNEDYTVVEQYERSEGRH
                     STGGMDELYK"
     primer_bind     complement(775..793)
                     /label=mCherry-R
                     /note="mCherry, reverse primer"
     primer_bind     1043..1062
                     /label=mCherry-F
                     /note="mCherry, forward primer"
     misc_feature    1363..1951
                     /label=WPRE
                     /note="woodchuck hepatitis virus posttranscriptional
                     regulatory element"
     primer_bind     complement(1416..1436)
                     /label=WPRE-R
                     /note="WPRE, reverse primer"
     CDS             complement(1834..1845)
                     /codon_start=1
                     /product="Factor Xa recognition and cleavage site"
                     /label=Factor Xa site
                     /translation="IEGR"
     polyA_signal    1983..2459
                     /label=hGH poly(A) signal
                     /note="human growth hormone polyadenylation signal"
     primer_bind     complement(2182..2201)
                     /label=hGH-PA-R
                     /note="Human growth hormone terminator, reverse primer"
     repeat_region   2499..2639
                     /label=AAV2 ITR
                     /note="inverted terminal repeat of adeno-associated virus
                     serotype 2"
     repeat_region   2499..2628
                     /label=AAV2 ITR
     rep_origin      2714..3169
                     /direction=RIGHT
                     /label=f1 ori
                     /note="f1 bacteriophage origin of replication; arrow
                     indicates direction of (+) strand synthesis"
     primer_bind     complement(2801..2820)
                     /label=F1ori-R
                     /note="F1 origin, reverse primer"
     primer_bind     3011..3032
                     /label=F1ori-F
                     /note="F1 origin, forward primer"
     primer_bind     complement(3186..3205)
                     /label=pRS-marker
                     /note="pRS vectors, use to sequence yeast selectable
                     marker"
     primer_bind     3305..3327
                     /label=pGEX 3'
                     /note="pGEX vectors, reverse primer"
     primer_bind     complement(3365..3383)
                     /label=pBRforEco
                     /note="pBR322 vectors, upsteam of EcoRI site, forward
                     primer"
     promoter        3451..3555
                     /gene="bla"
                     /label=AmpR promoter
     CDS             3556..4416
                     /codon_start=1
                     /gene="bla"
                     /product="beta-lactamase"
                     /label=AmpR
                     /note="confers resistance to ampicillin, carbenicillin, and
                     related antibiotics"
                     /translation="MSIQHFRVALIPFFAAFCLPVFAHPETLVKVKDAEDQLGARVGYI
                     ELDLNSGKILESFRPEERFPMMSTFKVLLCGAVLSRIDAGQEQLGRRIHYSQNDLVEYS
                     PVTEKHLTDGMTVRELCSAAITMSDNTAANLLLTTIGGPKELTAFLHNMGDHVTRLDRW
                     EPELNEAIPNDERDTTMPVAMATTLRKLLTGELLTLASRQQLIDWMEADKVAGPLLRSA
                     LPAGWFIADKSGAGERGSRGIIAALGPDGKPSRIVVIYTTGSQATMDERNRQIAEIGAS
                     LIKHW"
     primer_bind     complement(3774..3793)
                     /label=Amp-R
                     /note="Ampicillin resistance gene, reverse primer"
     rep_origin      4587..5175
                     /direction=RIGHT
                     /label=ori
                     /note="high-copy-number ColE1/pMB1/pBR322/pUC origin of
                     replication"
     primer_bind     5076..5095
                     /label=pBR322ori-F
                     /note="pBR322 origin, forward primer"
ORIGIN
        1 cctgcaggca gctgcgcgct cgctcgctca ctgaggccgc ccgggcgtcg ggcgaccttt
       61 ggtcgcccgg cctcagtgag cgagcgagcg cgcagagagg gagtggccaa ctccatcact
      121 aggggttcct gcggccgcac gcgtgtgtct agactgcaga gggccctgcg tatgagtgca
      181 agtgggtttt aggaccagga tgaggcgggg tgggggtgcc tacctgacga ccgaccccga
      241 cccactggac aagcacccaa cccccattcc ccaaattgcg catcccctat cagagagggg
      301 gaggggaaac aggatgcggc gaggcgcgtg cgcactgcca gcttcagcac cgcggacagt
      361 gccttcgccc ccgcctggcg gcgcgcgcca ccgccgcctc agcactgaag gcgcgctgac
      421 gtcactcgcc ggtcccccgc aaactcccct tcccggccac cttggtcgcg tccgcgccgc
      481 cgccggccca gccggaccgc accacgcgag gcgcgagata ggggggcacg ggcgcgacca
      541 tctgcgctgc ggcgccggcg actcagcgct gcctcagtct gcggtgggca gcggaggagt
      601 cgtgtcgtgc ctgagagcgc agtcgagaag gatccgccac catggtgagc aagggcgagg
      661 cagtgatcaa ggagttcatg cggttcaagg tgcacatgga gggctccatg aacggccacg
      721 agttcgagat cgagggcgag ggcgagggcc gcccctacga gggcacccag accgccaagc
      781 tgaaggtgac caagggtggc cccctgccct tctcctggga catcctgtcc cctcagttca
      841 tgtacggctc cagggccttc accaagcacc ccgccgacat ccccgactac tataagcagt
      901 ccttccccga gggcttcaag tgggagcgcg tgatgaactt cgaggacggc ggcgccgtga
      961 ccgtgaccca ggacacctcc ctggaggacg gcaccctgat ctacaaggtg aagctccgcg
     1021 gcaccaactt ccctcctgac ggccccgtaa tgcagaagaa gacaatgggc tgggaagcgt
     1081 ccaccgagcg gttgtacccc gaggacggcg tgctgaaggg cgacattaag atggccctgc
     1141 gcctgaagga cggcgggcgc tacctggcgg acttcaagac cacctacaag gccaagaagc
     1201 ccgtgcagat gcccggcgcc tacaacgtgg accgcaagtt ggacatcacc tcccacaacg
     1261 aggactacac cgtggtggaa cagtacgaac gctccgaggg ccgccactcc accggcggca
     1321 tggacgagct gtacaagtga attcgatatc aagcttatcg ataatcaacc tctggattac
     1381 aaaatttgtg aaagattgac tggtattctt aactatgttg ctccttttac gctatgtgga
     1441 tacgctgctt taatgccttt gtatcatgct attgcttccc gtatggcttt cattttctcc
     1501 tccttgtata aatcctggtt gctgtctctt tatgaggagt tgtggcccgt tgtcaggcaa
     1561 cgtggcgtgg tgtgcactgt gtttgctgac gcaaccccca ctggttgggg cattgccacc
     1621 acctgtcagc tcctttccgg gactttcgct ttccccctcc ctattgccac ggcggaactc
     1681 atcgccgcct gccttgcccg ctgctggaca ggggctcggc tgttgggcac tgacaattcc
     1741 gtggtgttgt cggggaaatc atcgtccttt ccttggctgc tcgcctatgt tgccacctgg
     1801 attctgcgcg ggacgtcctt ctgctacgtc ccttcggccc tcaatccagc ggaccttcct
     1861 tcccgcggcc tgctgccggc tctgcggcct cttccgcgtc ttcgccttcg ccctcagacg
     1921 agtcggatct ccctttgggc cgcctccccg catcgatacc gagcgctgct cgagagatct
     1981 acgggtggca tccctgtgac ccctccccag tgcctctcct ggccctggaa gttgccactc
     2041 cagtgcccac cagccttgtc ctaataaaat taagttgcat cattttgtct gactaggtgt
     2101 ccttctataa tattatgggg tggagggggg tggtatggag caaggggcaa gttgggaaga
     2161 caacctgtag ggcctgcggg gtctattggg aaccaagctg gagtgcagtg gcacaatctt
     2221 ggctcactgc aatctccgcc tcctgggttc aagcgattct cctgcctcag cctcccgagt
     2281 tgttgggatt ccaggcatgc atgaccaggc tcagctaatt tttgtttttt tggtagagac
     2341 ggggtttcac catattggcc aggctggtct ccaactccta atctcaggtg atctacccac
     2401 cttggcctcc caaattgctg ggattacagg cgtgaaccac tgctcccttc cctgtccttc
     2461 tgattttgta ggtaaccacg tgcggaccga gcggccgcag gaacccctag tgatggagtt
     2521 ggccactccc tctctgcgcg ctcgctcgct cactgaggcc gggcgaccaa aggtcgcccg
     2581 acgcccgggc tttgcccggg cggcctcagt gagcgagcga gcgcgcagct gcctgcaggg
     2641 gcgcctgatg cggtattttc tccttacgca tctgtgcggt atttcacacc gcatannnnn
     2701 nnnnnnnnnn nnnnnnnnnn nnnnnnnnnn nnnnnnnnnn nnnnnnnnnn nnnnnnnnnn
     2761 nnnnnnnnnn nnnnnnnnnn nnnnnnnnnn tnnnnnnnnn nnnnnnnnnn nnnnnnnnnn
     2821 nnnnnnnnnn nnnnnnncnn nnnnnnnnnn nnnnnnnnnn nnnnnnnnnn nnnnnnnnnn
     2881 nnnnnnnnnn nnnnnnnnnn nnnnnnnnnn nnnnnnnnnn nnnnnnnnnn nnnnnnnnnn
     2941 nnnnnnnnnn nnnnnnnnnn nnnnnnnnnn nnnnnnnnnc ctttgacgtt ggagtccacg
     3001 ttctttaata gtggactctt gttccaaact ggaacaacac tcaactctat ctcgggctat
     3061 tcttttgatt tataagggat tttgccgatt tcggtctatt ggttaaaaaa tgagctgatt
     3121 taacaaaaat ttaacgcgaa ttttaacaaa atattaacgt ttacaatttt atggtgcact
     3181 ctcagtacaa tctgctctga tgccgcatag ttaagccagc cccgacaccc gccaacaccc
     3241 gctgacgcgc cctgacgggc ttgtctgctc ccggcatccg cttacagaca agctgtgacc
     3301 gtctccggga gctgcatgtg tcagaggttt tcaccgtcat caccgaaacg cgcgagacga
     3361 aagggcctcg tgatacgcct atttttatag gttaatgtca tgataataat ggtttcttag
     3421 acgtcaggtg gcacttttcg gggaaatgtg cgcggaaccc ctatttgttt atttttctaa
     3481 atacattcaa atatgtatcc gctcatgaga caataaccct gataaatgct tcaataatat
     3541 tgaaaaagga agagtatgag tattcaacat ttccgtgtcg cccttattcc cttttttgcg
     3601 gcattttgcc ttcctgtttt tgctcaccca gaaacgctgg tgaaagtaaa agatgctgaa
     3661 gatcagttgg gtgcacgagt gggttacatc gaactggatc tcaacagcgg taagatcctt
     3721 gagagttttc gccccgaaga acgttttcca atgatgagca cttttaaagt tctgctatgt
     3781 ggcgcggtat tatcccgtat tgacgccggg caagagcaac tcggtcgccg catacactat
     3841 tctcagaatg acttggttga gtactcacca gtcacagaaa agcatcttac ggatggcatg
     3901 acagtaagag aattatgcag tgctgccata accatgagtg ataacactgc ggccaactta
     3961 cttctgacaa cgatcggagg accgaaggag ctaaccgctt ttttgcacaa catgggggat
     4021 catgtaactc gccttgatcg ttgggaaccg gagctgaatg aagccatacc aaacgacgag
     4081 cgtgacacca cgatgcctgt agcaatggca acaacgttgc gcaaactatt aactggcgaa
     4141 ctacttactc tagcttcccg gcaacaatta atagactgga tggaggcgga taaagttgca
     4201 ggaccacttc tgcgctcggc ccttccggct ggctggttta ttgctgataa atctggagcc
     4261 ggtgagcgtg ggtctcgcgg tatcattgca gcactggggc cagatggtaa gccctcccgt
     4321 atcgtagtta tctacacgac ggggagtcag gcaactatgg atgaacgaaa tagacagatc
     4381 gctgagatag gtgcctcact gattaagcat tggtaactgt cagaccaagt ttactcatat
     4441 atactttaga ttgatttaaa acttcatttt taatttaaaa ggatctaggt gaagatcctt
     4501 tttgataatc tcatgaccaa aatcccttaa cgtgagtttt cgttccactg agcgtcagac
     4561 cccgtagaaa agatcaaagg atcttcttga gatccttttt ttctgcgcgt aatctgctgc
     4621 ttgcaaacaa aaaaaccacc gctaccagcg gtggtttgtt tgccggatca agagctacca
     4681 actctttttc cgaaggtaac tggcttcagc agagcgcaga taccaaatac tgttcttcta
     4741 gtgtagccgt agttaggcca ccacttcaag aactctgtag caccgcctac atacctcgct
     4801 ctgctaatcc tgttaccagt ggctgctgcc agtggcgata agtcgtgtct taccgggttg
     4861 gactcaagac gatagttacc ggataaggcg cagcggtcgg gctgaacggg gggttcgtgc
     4921 acacagccca gcttggagcg aacgacctac accgaactga gatacctaca gcgtgagcta
     4981 tgagaaagcg ccacgcttcc cgaagggaga aaggcggaca ggtatccggt aagcggcagg
     5041 gtcggaacag gagagcgcac gagggagctt ccagggggaa acgcctggta tctttatagt
     5101 cctgtcgggt ttcgccacct ctgacttgag cgtcgatttt tgtgatgctc gtcagggggg
     5161 cggagcctat ggaaaaacgc cagcaacgcg gcctttttac ggttcctggc cttttgctgg
     5221 ccttttgctc acatgt
//
